>Addgene plasmid #100364 | pCMV_mEm_4GS_LF82_683 | addgene full sequence | sequence record 209601 | Addgene NGS Result
GTAAAACGACGGCCAGTGAGTTCGAGCTTGCATGCCTGCAGGTCGTTACATAACTTACGGTAAATGGCCC
GCCTGGCTGACCGCCCAACGACCCCCGCCCATTGACGTCAATAATGACGTATGTTCCCATAGTAACGCCA
ATAGGGACTTTCCATTGACGTCAATGGGTGGAGTATTTACGGTAAACTGCCCACTTGGCAGTACATCAAG
TGTATCATATGCCAAGTACGCCCCCTATTGACGTCAATGACGGTAAATGGCCCGCCTGGCATTATGCCCA
GTACATGACCTTATGGGACTTTCCTACTTGGCAGTACATCTACGTATTAGTCATCGCTATTACCATGGTG
ATGCGGTTTTGGCAGTACATCAATGGGCGTGGATAGCGGTTTGACTCACGGGGATTTCCAAGTCTCCACC
CCATTGACGTCAATGGGAGTTTGTTTTGGCACCAAAATCAACGGGACTTTCCAAAATGTCGTAACAACTC
CGCCCCATTGACGCAAATGGGCGGTAGGCGTGTACGGTGGGAGGTCTATATAAGCAGAGCTCGTTTAGTG
AACCGTCAGATCGCCTGGAGACGCCATCCACGCTGTTTTGACCTCCATAGAAGACACCGGGACCGATCCA
GCCTCCGGACTCTAGAGGATCCGGTACTAGAGGAACTGAAAAACCAGAAAGTTAACTGGTAAGTTTAGTC
TTTTTGTCTTTTATTTCAGGTCCCGGATCCGGTGGTGGTGCAAATCAAAGAACTGCTCCTCAGTGGATGT
TGCCTTTACTTCTAGGCCTGTACGGAAGTGTTACTTCTGCTCTAAAAGCTGCGGAATTGTACCCGCGGGC
CCACCATGGTGAGCAAGGGCGAGGAGCTGTTCACCGGGGTGGTGCCCATCCTGGTCGAGCTGGACGGCGA
CGTAAACGGCCACAAGTTCAGCGTGTCCGGCGAGGGCGAGGGCGATGCCACCTACGGCAAGCTGACCCTG
AAGTTCATCTGCACCACCGGCAAGCTGCCCGTGCCCTGGCCCACCCTCGTGACCACCTTGACCTACGGCG
TGCAGTGCTTCGCCCGCTACCCCGACCACATGAAGCAGCACGACTTCTTCAAGTCCGCCATGCCCGAAGG
CTACGTCCAGGAGCGCACCATCTTCTTCAAGGACGACGGCAACTACAAGACCCGCGCCGAGGTGAAGTTC
GAGGGCGACACCCTGGTGAACCGCATCGAGCTGAAGGGCATCGACTTCAAGGAGGACGGCAACATCCTGG
GGCACAAGCTGGAGTACAACTACAACAGCCACAAGGTCTATATCACCGCCGACAAGCAGAAGAACGGCAT
CAAGGTGAACTTCAAGACCCGCCACAACATCGAGGACGGCAGCGTGCAGCTCGCCGACCACTACCAGCAG
AACACCCCCATCGGCGACGGCCCCGTGCTGCTGCCCGACAACCACTACCTGAGCACCCAGTCCAAGCTGA
GCAAAGACCCCAACGAGAAGCGCGATCACATGGTCCTGCTGGAGTTCGTGACCGCCGCCGGGATCACTCT
CGGCATGGACGAGCTGTACAAGCGAATTGGTGGAGGGGGCGGTTCCGGTGGCGGAGGTTCCCGAATTCGT
CGACGGAGATCTGATATGGCGACTATCGAATTTATGCCTGACAGGCTGAATGCTGAGCCGGTGGTGTTTC
GTGGATTCACCACGCCGGAACTGGGATTTACCGCGCTGTTCAGCGTACTGGGCGGCCTCGTGGTCGCCAT
ACCAGTTCTGCCATTTCTCGGCTGGATAGCCTTTCCGACCGTGGCGCTGCTGATGCCGCTGGTCACGGTT
ATTTTTGGCGGCAGGTTAATGGCGCGTTTTAAGCGCGGTAAGCCAGAAAATTACCTCTATCGCAGGCTGG
ATCTGCACATCAGCCAGTTTGGTTTGGGTACAAAGGGACTGGTGCAAAGCAGTCGGGTGCTGGCGCTACG
TCGTCACCGGCTGGTTGTCCGCCGCCAGGAGGAAATCCATGAGTGAATCGGTACCCTCGAGAAGCTTGCG
GCCGCGGGGATCCAGACATGATAAGATACATTGATGAGTTTGGACAAACCACAACTAGAATGCAGTGAAA
AAAATGCTTTATTTGTGAAATTTGTGATGCTATTGCTTTATTTGTAACCATTATAAGCTGCAATAAACAA
GTTAACAACAACAATTGCATTCATTTTATGTTTCAGGTTCAGGGGGAGGTGTGGGAGGTTTTTTCGGATC
CTCTAGAGTCGATCTGCAGGCATGCTAGCTTGGCGTAATCATGGTCATAGCTGTTTCCTGTGTGAAATTG
TTATCCGCTCACAATTCCACACAACATACGAGCCGGAAGCATAAAGTGTAAAGCCTGGGGTGCCTAATGA
GTGAGCTAACTCACATTAATTGCGTTGCGCTCACTGCCCGCTTTCCAGTCGGGAAACCTGTCGTGCCAGC
TGCATTAATGAATCGGCCAACGCGCGGGGAGAGGCGGTTTGCGTATTGGGCGCTCTTCCGCTTCCTCGCT
CACTGACTCGCTGCGCTCGGTCGTTCGGCTGCGGCGAGCGGTATCAGCTCACTCAAAGGCGGTAATACGG
TTATCCACAGAATCAGGGGATAACGCAGGAAAGAACATGTGAGCAAAAGGCCAGCAAAAGGCCAGGAACC
GTAAAAAGGCCGCGTTGCTGGCGTTTTTCCATAGGCTCCGCCCCCCTGACGAGCATCACAAAAATCGACG
CTCAAGTCAGAGGTGGCGAAACCCGACAGGACTATAAAGATACCAGGCGTTTCCCCCTGGAAGCTCCCTC
GTGCGCTCTCCTGTTCCGACCCTGCCGCTTACCGGATACCTGTCCGCCTTTCTCCCTTCGGGAAGCGTGG
CGCTTTCTCATAGCTCACGCTGTAGGTATCTCAGTTCGGTGTAGGTCGTTCGCTCCAAGCTGGGCTGTGT
GCACGAACCCCCCGTTCAGCCCGACCGCTGCGCCTTATCCGGTAACTATCGTCTTGAGTCCAACCCGGTA
AGACACGACTTATCGCCACTGGCAGCAGCCACTGGTAACAGGATTAGCAGAGCGAGGTATGTAGGCGGTG
CTACAGAGTTCTTGAAGTGGTGGCCTAACTACGGCTACACTAGAAGAACAGTATTTGGTATCTGCGCTCT
GCTGAAGCCAGTTACCTTCGGAAAAAGAGTTGGTAGCTCTTGATCCGGCAAACAAACCACCGCTGGTAGC
GGTGGTTTTTTTGTTTGCAAGCAGCAGATTACGCGCAGAAAAAAAGGATCTCAAGAAGATCCTTTGATCT
TTTCTACGGGGTCTGACGCTCAGTGGAACGAAAACTCACGTTAAGGGATTTTGGTCATGAGATTATCAAA
AAGGATCTTCACCTAGATCCTTTTAAATTAAAAATGAAGTTTTAAATCAATCTAAAGTATATATGAGTAA
ACTTGGTCTGACAGTTACCAATGCTTAATCAGTGAGGCACCTATCTCAGCGATCTGTCTATTTCGTTCAT
CCATAGTTGCCTGACTCCCCGTCGTGTAGATAACTACGATACGGGAGGGCTTACCATCTGGCCCCAGTGC
TGCAATGATACCGCGAGACCCACGCTCACCGGCTCCAGATTTATCAGCAATAAACCAGCCAGCCGGAAGG
GCCGAGCGCAGAAGTGGTCCTGCAACTTTATCCGCCTCCATCCAGTCTATTAATTGTTGCCGGGAAGCTA
GAGTAAGTAGTTCGCCAGTTAATAGTTTGCGCAACGTTGTTGCCATTGCTACAGGCATCGTGGTGTCACG
CTCGTCGTTTGGTATGGCTTCATTCAGCTCCGGTTCCCAACGATCAAGGCGAGTTACATGATCCCCCATG
TTGTGCAAAAAAGCGGTTAGCTCCTTCGGTCCTCCGATCGTTGTCAGAAGTAAGTTGGCCGCAGTGTTAT
CACTCATGGTTATGGCAGCACTGCATAATTCTCTTACTGTCATGCCATCCGTAAGATGCTTTTCTGTGAC
TGGTGAGTACTCAACCAAGTCATTCTGAGAATAGTGTATGCGGCGACCGAGTTGCTCTTGCCCGGCGTCA
ATACGGGATAATACCGCGCCACATAGCAGAACTTTAAAAGTGCTCATCATTGGAAAACGTTCTTCGGGGC
GAAAACTCTCAAGGATCTTACCGCTGTTGAGATCCAGTTCGATGTAACCCACTCGTGCACCCAACTGATC
TTCAGCATCTTTTACTTTCACCAGCGTTTCTGGGTGAGCAAAAACAGGAAGGCAAAATGCCGCAAAAAAG
GGAATAAGGGCGACACGGAAATGTTGAATACTCATACTCTTCCTTTTTCAATATTATTGAAGCATTTATC
AGGGTTATTGTCTCATGAGCGGATACATATTTGAATGTATTTAGAAAAATAAACAAATAGGGGTTCCGCG
CACATTTCCCCGAAAAGTGCCACCTGACGTCTAAGAAACCATTATTATCATGACATTAACCTATAAAAAT
AGGCGTATCACGAGGCCCTTTCGTCTCGCGCGTTTCGGTGATGACGGTGAAAACCTCTGACACATGCAGC
TCCCGGAGACGGTCACAGCTTGTCTGTAAGCGGATGCCGGGAGCAGACAAGCCCGTCAGGGCGCGTCAGC
GGGTGTTGGCGGGTGTCGGGGCTGGCTTAACTATGCGGCATCAGAGCAGATTGTACTGAGAGTGCACCAT
ATGCGGTGTGAAATACCGCACAGATGCGTAAGGAGAAAATACCGCATCAGGCGCCATTCGCCATTCAGGC
TGCGCAACTGTTGGGAAGGGCGATCGGTGCGGGCCTCTTCGCTATTACGCCAGCTGGCGAAAGGGGGATG
TGCTGCAAGGCGATTAAGTTGGGTAACGCCAGGGTTTTCCCAGTCACGACGTT
Features (pLannotate 1.2.2; 16 found; start..end, strand, type, name):
     25..45      -  misc_feature   MCS (fragment): pUC18/19 multiple cloning site
     44..347     +  enhancer       CMV enhancer: human cytomegalovirus immediate early enhancer
    348..551     +  promoter       CMV promoter: human cytomegalovirus (CMV) immediate early promoter
    689..785     +  intron         SV40 intron: modified SV40 intron with splice donor and acceptor sites
    846..1562    +  CDS            mEmerald: mEmerald is a basic (constitutively fluorescent) green fluorescent protein published in 1998, derived from Aequorea victoria. It is reported to be a very rapidly-maturing monomer with moderate acid sensitivity.
   2039..2173    -  polyA_signal   SV40 poly(A) signal: SV40 polyadenylation signal
   2308..2324    -  protein_bind   lac operator: The lac repressor binds to the lac operator to inhibit transcription in E. coli. This inhibition can be relieved by adding lactose or isopropyl-β-D-thiogalactopyranoside (IPTG). lac repressor encoded by lacI
   2332..2362    -  promoter       lac promoter: promoter for the E. coli lac operon
   2377..2398    -  protein_bind   CAP binding site: CAP binding activates transcription in the presence of cAMP. E. coli catabolite activator protein
   2411..2503    -  CDS            lacI (fragment): lac repressor; lacI; The lac repressor binds to the lac operator to inhibit transcription in E. coli. This inhibition can be relieved by adding lactose or isopropyl-β-D-thiogalactopyranoside (IPTG).
   2686..3274    -  rep_origin     ori: high-copy-number ColE1/pMB1/pBR322/pUC origin of replication
   3445..4305    -  CDS            AmpR: β-lactamase; bla; confers resistance to ampicillin, carbenicillin, and related antibiotics
   4306..4410    -  promoter       AmpR promoter: bla
   4505..4540    +  CDS            rop (fragment): Rop protein, which maintains plasmids at low copy number; rop
   4642..4741    +  misc_feature   bom (fragment): basis of mobility region from pBR322
   4747..19      -  CDS            lacZα (fragment) (across the origin): LacZα fragment of β-galactosidase; lacZ fragment
