[The description below was written by a language model from this plasmid's Addgene catalogue record and pLannotate feature annotations shown in this document.]
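Description:
pCMV_mEm_4GS_LF82_683 is a mammalian expression plasmid built on a pCMV backbone that produces the Escherichia coli LF82 coding sequence LF82_683 as a fusion to the green fluorescent protein mEmerald. It is propagated in E. coli as a high-copy plasmid through a ColE1/pUC-type origin and selected with ampicillin via the β-lactamase gene and its native promoter. The annotated sequence also contains pUC/pBR322-derived remnants (lac promoter and operator, CAP site, and fragments of lacI, lacZα, rop and bom), which are backbone leftovers with no evident role in the payload. No mammalian selection marker is annotated, consistent with transient transfection use.

The expression cassette consists of the human cytomegalovirus immediate-early enhancer and promoter, followed by a modified SV40 intron that provides splice donor and acceptor sites and generally improves transcript processing, then the mEmerald open reading frame, and finally an SV40 polyadenylation signal. The 381 bp LF82_683 insert, introduced by ligation-independent cloning, is not itself annotated in the feature table, but it presumably occupies the unannotated interval between the end of mEmerald and the poly(A) signal, in keeping with the tag being N-terminal. The "4GS" in the name suggests a glycine-serine linker between the two, although the record does not describe it explicitly.

The construct comes from a collection used in a multi-phenotypic imaging screen in which candidate bacterial proteins were expressed exogenously in HeLa cells to identify effectors. The fluorescent tag allows transfected cells to be identified and the subcellular localisation of the bacterial protein to be observed.
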