Addgene plasmid #100364: pCMV_mEm_4GS_LF82_683
Purpose: Mammalian expression of E. coli LF82_683 CDS fused to mEmerald
Depositing lab: Alan Huett. Depositing organization: University of Nottingham. Publication: A multi-phenotypic imaging screen to identify bacterial effectors by exogenous expression in a HeLa cell line. Collins A, Huett A. Sci Data. 2018 May 15;5:180081. doi: 10.1038/sdata.2018.81. PubMed 29762554.
Backbone
  Vector backbone: pCMV
  Backbone size w/o insert (bp): 4502
  Vector type: Mammalian Expression
Growth in bacteria
  Bacterial resistance: Ampicillin, 100 μg/mL
  Growth temperature: 37°C
  Growth strain: XL1 Blue
  Copy number: High Copy
Gene/Insert
  Gene/Insert name: LF82_683
  Insert size (bp): 381
  Promoter: CMV
  Tag / fusion protein: mEmerald (N terminal on backbone)
  Cloning method: Ligation Independent Cloning
  Sequencing primers: 5′ ACTTCTGCTCTAAAAGCTGCGG; 3′ CACTGCATTCTAGTTGTGGTTTGTC
Terms and licenses: Academic/Nonprofit Terms; Industry Terms: Not Available to Industry
How to cite: pCMV_mEm_4GS_LF82_683 was a gift from Alan Huett (Addgene plasmid # 100364 ; http://n2t.net/addgene:100364 ; RRID:Addgene_100364)
