>Addgene plasmid #100364 | pCMV_mEm_4GS_LF82_683 | depositor partial sequence | sequence record 183689 | Sequence across LF82 gene insert region
GGAGGGGGCGGTTCCGGTGGCGGAGGTTCCCGAATTCGTCGACGGAGATCTGATATGGCGACTATCGAAT
TTATGCCTGACAGGCTGAATGCTGAGCCGGTGGTGTTTCGTGGATTCACCACGCCGGAACTGGGATTTAC
CGCGCTGTTCAGCGTACTGGGCGGCCTCGTGGTCGCCATACCAGTTCTGCCATTTCTCGGCTGGATAGCC
TTTCCGACCGTGGCGCTGCTGATGCCGCTGGTCACGGTTATTTTTGGCGGCAGGTTAATGGCGCGTTTTA
AGCGCGGTAAGCCAGAAAATTACCTCTATCGCAGGCTGGATCTGCACATCAGCCAGTTTGGTTTGGGTAC
AAAGGGACTGGTGCAAAGCAGTCGGGTGCTGGCGCTACGTCGTCACCGGCTGGTTGTCCGCCGCCAGGAG
GAAATCCATGAGTGAATCGGTACCCTCGAGAAGCTTGCGGCCGCGGGGATCCAGACATGATAAGATACAT
TGATGAGTTTGGACAAACCACAACTAGAATGCAGTGAAAAAAATGCTTTATTTGTGAAATTTGTGATGCT
ATTGCTTTATTTGTAACCATTATAAGCTGCAATAAACAAGTTAACAACAACAATTGCATTCATTTTATGT
TTCAGGTTCAGGGGGAGGTGTGGGAGGTTTTTTCGGATCCTCTAGAGTCGATCTGCAGGCATGCTAGCTT
GGCGTAATCATGGTCATAGCTGTTTCCTGTGTGAAATTGTTATCCGCTCACAATTCCACACAAACATACG
AGCCGGAAGCATAAAGTGTAAAGCCTGGGGTGCCTAATGAGTGAGCTAACTCACATTAATTGCGTTGCGC
TCACTGCCCGCTTTCCAGTCGGGAAACCTGTCGTGCCAGCTGCATTAATGAATCGGGCCAACGCGCGGGG
AGAGGCGGTTTGCGTATTGGGCGCTCTTCCGCTTC
